Addgene plasmid #190979: PM18033-PLS-KP2-E67A_rpoA-U
Purpose: Test the U-to-C editing activity of KP2:E67A on AtrpoA editing site, in human cells
Depositing lab: Bernard Gutmann. Depositing organization: EditForce, Inc. Publication: U-to-C RNA editing by synthetic PPR-DYW proteins in bacteria and human culture cells. Ichinose M, Kawabata M, Akaiwa Y, Shimajiri Y, Nakamura I, Tamai T, Nakamura T, Yagi Y, Gutmann B. Commun Biol. 2022 Sep 15;5(1):968. doi: 10.1038/s42003-022-03927-3. PubMed 36109586.
Backbone
  Vector backbone: PM18033
  Vector type: Mammalian Expression
Growth in bacteria
  Bacterial resistance: Ampicillin, 100 μg/mL
  Growth temperature: 37°C
  Growth strain: DH5alpha
  Copy number: High Copy
Gene/Insert
  Gene/Insert name: PLS-KP2
  Species: Synthetic
  Mutation: DYW-KP:E67A
  Promoter: CMV
  Tag / fusion protein: His (N terminal on insert)
  Cloning method: Ligation Independent Cloning
Terms and licenses: Academic/Nonprofit Terms; Industry Terms: Not Available to Industry
How to cite: PM18033-PLS-KP2-E67A_rpoA-U was a gift from Bernard Gutmann (Addgene plasmid # 190979 ; http://n2t.net/addgene:190979 ; RRID:Addgene_190979)
