[The description below was written by a language model from this plasmid's Addgene catalogue record and pLannotate feature annotations shown in this document.]
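Description:
PM18033-PLS-KP2-E67A_rpoA-U is a mammalian expression plasmid of about 5.1 kb built on the PM18033 backbone. It was made to test whether a mutant synthetic RNA-editing protein can carry out U-to-C editing in human cells. It is propagated in E. coli as a high-copy plasmid through a ColE1/pUC-type origin and is selected with ampicillin via the bla (β-lactamase) gene and its native promoter. No mammalian selection marker is annotated, which suggests it is meant for transient transfection.

The expression cassette uses the human cytomegalovirus immediate-early enhancer and promoter, followed by a chimeric β-globin/immunoglobulin intron that generally improves mRNA processing and expression. An SV40 polyadenylation signal lies downstream; the table annotates it on the reverse strand next to a small large T antigen fragment, which probably just reflects the SV40 origin of that segment. The insert, PLS-KP2, is a synthetic pentatricopeptide repeat (PPR) protein of the PLS class fused to a KP-type DYW domain, with an N-terminal His tag. The automated annotation picks up the tag as a short "capTEV" fragment. It also matches part of the coding region to an Arabidopsis PPR protein, a similarity hit to the designed sequence rather than a natural gene. In such proteins the PPR array gives sequence-specific RNA recognition and the DYW domain supplies the catalytic editing activity. This version carries an E67A substitution in the DYW-KP domain.

The "rpoA-U" part of the name, together with the stated purpose, indicates that the plasmid carries the Arabidopsis rpoA editing site with a U at the target position as the substrate. This target is not annotated separately, so the record does not give its exact location.
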