Features (pLannotate 1.2.2; 10 found; start..end, strand, type, name):
    173..550     +  enhancer       CMV enhancer: human cytomegalovirus immediate early enhancer
    552..751     +  promoter       CMV promoter: human cytomegalovirus (CMV) immediate early promoter
    890..1022    +  intron         chimeric intron: chimera between introns from human β-globin and immunoglobulin heavy chain genes
   1088..1107    +  CDS            capTEV™ (fragment): composite tag for in vivo biotinylation, TEV protease cleavage, and 6xHis tagging
   1814..2599    +  CDS            PCMP-E15 (fragment): PP185_ARATH - Experimental evidence at transcript level: Swiss-Prot protein existence level 2. From Arabidopsis thaliana (Mouse-ear cress).
   3008..3129    -  polyA_signal   SV40 poly(A) signal: SV40 polyadenylation signal
   3156..3224    -  CDS            large T antigen (fragment): large T antigen from SV40 (simian virus 40)
   3266..3370    +  promoter       AmpR promoter: bla
   3371..4231    +  CDS            AmpR: β-lactamase; bla; confers resistance to ampicillin, carbenicillin, and related antibiotics
   4402..4990    +  rep_origin     ori: high-copy-number ColE1/pMB1/pBR322/pUC origin of replication
>Addgene plasmid #190979 | PM18033-PLS-KP2-E67A_rpoA-U | addgene full sequence | sequence record 375938 | Addgene NGS Result
AGATCTTCAATATTGGCCATTAGCCATATTATTCATTGGTTATATAGCATAAATCAATATTGGCTATTGG
CCATTGCATACGTTGTATCTATATCATAATATGTACATTTATATTGGCTCATGTCCAATATGACCGCCAT
GTTGTCTTAGAGTCATCCTCATCGTCGGACGGCATTGATTATTGACTAGTTATTAATAGTAATCAATTAC
GGGGTCATTAGTTCATAGCCCATATATGGAGTTCCGCGTTACATAACTTACGGTAAATGGCCCGCCTGGC
TGACCGCCCAACGACCCCCGCCCATTGACGTCAATAATGACGTATGTTCCCATAGTAACGCCAATAGGGA
CTTTCCATTGACGTCAATGGGTGGAGTATTTACGGTAAACTGCCCACTTGGCAGTACATCAAGTGTATCA
TATGCCAAGTCCGCCCCCTATTGACGTCAATGACGGTAAATGGCCCGCCTGGCATTATGCCCAGTACATG
ACCTTACGGGACTTTCCTACTTGGCAGTACATCTACGTATTAGTCATCGCTATTACCATGGTGATGCGGT
TTTGGCAGTACACCAATGGGCGTGGATAGCGGTTTGACTCACGGGGATTTCCAAGTCTCCACCCCATTGA
CGTCAATGGGAGTTTGTTTTGGCACCAAAATCAACGGGACTTTCCAAAATGTCGTAATAACCCCGCCCCG
TTGACGCAAATGGGCGGTAGGCGTGTACGGTGGGAGGTCTATATAAGCAGAGCTCGTTTAGTGAACCGTC
AGATCACTAGAAGCTTTATTGCGGTAGTTTATCACAGTTAAATTGCTAACGCAGTCAGTGCTTCTGACAC
AACAGTCTCGAACTTAAGCTGCAGAAGTTGGTCGTGAGGCACTGGGCAGGTAAGTATCAAGGTTACAAGA
CAGGTTTAAGGAGACCAATAGAAACTGGGCTTGTCGAGACAGAGATGACTCTTGCGTTTCTGATAGGCAC
CTATTGGTCTTACTGACATCCACTTTGCCTTTCTCTCCACAGGTGTCCACTCCCAGTTCAATTACACACG
CACCATGGCGCACCATCATCATCATCATTCTTCTGGTGAGAATCTTTATTTTCAGGGCGCCATGGGTAAT
TCTGTTGTCACATGGAATTCCATGATTAGGGGCTACGCTAGAAGCGGCCAGCCCGAGGAAGCTCTGAGCC
TCTTCTCCCAGATGAGAAGGAGCGGCATCAAGCCCGATAGCTATACCTTCCCCTTCGTGCTGAAGGCTTG
CGCTTCTCTGAGCAGCCTCGAGGAAGGAAAACAAATCCACGCCCACGTCATTAAATCCGGCTTCGAGTCC
GATGTCTACGTGCAGAGCTCCCTCATTGATATGTACGCCAAGTGCGGATCTCTGGAGGACGCCAGAAAAG
TGTTTGACGAGATGCCCGAGAGGAATGTCGTGAGCTGGAACGCTATGATCAGCGGCTATGCCCAGAATGG
ACAATCCGAAGAAGCTCTGGAGCTGTTTAGAGAGATGCAGAAAGAGGGCATCAAGCCTTCCGAGTTTACC
TTTTGCTCCGTGCTGAAGGCTTGCGCCTCTCTGGGATCTCTGGAGATGGGCAAGCAAATTCACGGCTATG
TGATCAAGTCCGGCTTTGAGTCCATCGTGTTCGTGGGAAACGCCCTCATTGACATGTATGCCAAGTGCGG
CTCTCTGGAGGATGCTAGAAAGGTCTTTGATGAGATGCCCGAAAGGACCGTTGTGAGCTGGACCGCCATG
ATCTCCGGATACGCCCAGAACGGACAGAGCGAGGAGGCCCTCGAGCTCTTCAGAGAGATGCAGAGGGAGG
GCGTGAAACCCGACGAAGTGACACTGCCTTCCGTGCTCTCCGCTTGCGCCAATCTGGGCGCTCTGGAGCA
AGGCAAACAGATCCATGCCTACGTCATCAAGAACGGCTTTGAATCCGATGTGTTTGTGGGCTCCGCTCTG
ATCGACATGTACGCTAAATGCGGCTCCATCGAGGAGGCTAGGAAAGTGTTCGATGAAATGCCCGAGAAAG
ACGTGGTGACTTGGAACGCTATGATCAACGGTTATGGCCAATCTAACGAAGGGCATAAAGCCATCGAATG
CTTCCAGGAGATGTTGCAGGACGGGGTGCAGCCTAGCGAGACAACATTCACATGTCTCCTCGTCGCCTGT
TCTCACGAAGGCCTCGTGAACGAAGGACGCCAATACTTTAAGGCCATGGTGGAGGAACACGGAATCATGC
CTCGCGTGGAACATTACGGGTGTATGGTTGACCTGCTCGGTAGGGCCGGCTATCTGGATGAGGCCGAAAA
GATGCTGCTGTCCTTTGAGAGCAATGATGTGGGATTCGGTTCCCTCCTTAACGCTTGCCGCTCCCACGGC
GACATAGAACGGGGCACACGCTGTTTTGAAAGCCTGGTCCGCCTCGACCCTCAGTCTGCTAGCGCCTACG
TACTTATGGCCAATATATACGCAGATGCCGGTCGGTGGACTGATGTGGACAGGATCGAGAGACTGCGGAA
GTCAGCGGGCGCATCCAAAAAACCCGCGGTGGCAGGCATCGAAGTCGACAGGCACGTGCACACCTTTGTC
GTCGGGGAAGAAAGGGGCGACATTAGCTGTAAAGTAAGGTCTATGAATACGCGGCTGAAAGAGGAGGGAG
GCCATGTGCCGCATACCGAGCTGGTGCTTAAACCACTGTCCGAGAAGGAGAAGGAGGACGAGCTGTGCGG
GCATGCTGCGAAGTTGGCACTGGCTTATGGACTTCTGAATACTCCCGATGGGACCCCCTTGTTGGTCACC
AAGAATCTGCGGATGTGCAGAGACTGCCACAGTTCAACCGAGATTATGTCAAGAATTGAGAAGCGAGAGA
TTGTTGTTAGAGATGCACACCGAGTTCACAGATTCGTTGATGGGAGTTGCAGTTGCGGAGGACGACCATA
ACTCGAGAAATAGAAGGAACATGTATTACACGTGCAAAATTTGAGAGCTAGCAGCGAGCAGACATGATAA
GATACATTGATGAGTTTGGACAAACCACAACTAGAATGCAGTGAAAAAAATGCTTTATTTGTGAAATTTG
TGATGCTATTGCTTTATTTGTAACCATTATAAGCTGCAATAAACAAGTTAACAACAACAATTGCACTGGT
TCATTTTATGTTTCAGGTTCAGGGGGAGGTGTGGGAGGTTTTTTAAAGCAAGTAAAACCTCTACAAATGT
GGTAAAATCGATAAGGATCCAGGTGGCACTTTTCGGGGAAATGTGCGCGGAACCCCTATTTGTTTATTTT
TCTAAATACATTCAAATATGTATCCGCTCATGAGACAATAACCCTGATAAATGCTTCAATAATATTGAAA
AAGGAAGAGTATGAGTATTCAACATTTCCGTGTCGCCCTTATTCCCTTTTTTGCGGCATTTTGCCTTCCT
GTTTTTGCTCACCCAGAAACGCTGGTGAAAGTAAAAGATGCTGAAGATCAGTTGGGTGCACGAGTGGGTT
ACATCGAACTGGATCTCAACAGCGGTAAGATCCTTGAGAGTTTTCGCCCCGAAGAACGTTTTCCAATGAT
GAGCACTTTTAAAGTTCTGCTATGTGGCGCGGTATTATCCCGTATTGACGCCGGGCAAGAGCAACTCGGT
CGCCGCATACACTATTCTCAGAATGACTTGGTTGAGTACTCACCAGTCACAGAAAAGCATCTTACGGATG
GCATGACAGTAAGAGAATTATGCAGTGCTGCCATAACCATGAGTGATAACACTGCGGCCAACTTACTTCT
GACAACGATCGGAGGACCGAAGGAGCTAACCGCTTTTTTGCACAACATGGGGGATCATGTAACTCGCCTT
GATCGTTGGGAACCGGAGCTGAATGAAGCCATACCAAACGACGAGCGTGACACCACGATGCCTGTAGCAA
TGGCAACAACGTTGCGCAAACTATTAACTGGCGAACTACTTACTCTAGCTTCCCGGCAACAATTAATAGA
CTGGATGGAGGCGGATAAAGTTGCAGGACCACTTCTGCGCTCGGCCCTTCCGGCTGGCTGGTTTATTGCT
GATAAATCTGGAGCCGGTGAGCGTGGGTCTCGCGGTATCATTGCAGCACTGGGGCCAGATGGTAAGCCCT
CCCGTATCGTAGTTATCTACACGACGGGGAGTCAGGCAACTATGGATGAACGAAATAGACAGATCGCTGA
GATAGGTGCCTCACTGATTAAGCATTGGTAACTGTCAGACCAAGTTTACTCATATATACTTTAGATTGAT
TTAAAACTTCATTTTTAATTTAAAAGGATCTAGGTGAAGATCCTTTTTGATAATCTCATGACCAAAATCC
CTTAACGTGAGTTTTCGTTCCACTGAGCGTCAGACCCCGTAGAAAAGATCAAAGGATCTTCTTGAGATCC
TTTTTTTCTGCGCGTAATCTGCTGCTTGCAAACAAAAAAACCACCGCTACCAGCGGTGGTTTGTTTGCCG
GATCAAGAGCTACCAACTCTTTTTCCGAAGGTAACTGGCTTCAGCAGAGCGCAGATACCAAATACTGTTC
TTCTAGTGTAGCCGTAGTTAGGCCACCACTTCAAGAACTCTGTAGCACCGCCTACATACCTCGCTCTGCT
AATCCTGTTACCAGTGGCTGCTGCCAGTGGCGATAAGTCGTGTCTTACCGGGTTGGACTCAAGACGATAG
TTACCGGATAAGGCGCAGCGGTCGGGCTGAACGGGGGGTTCGTGCACACAGCCCAGCTTGGAGCGAACGA
CCTACACCGAACTGAGATACCTACAGCGTGAGCTATGAGAAAGCGCCACGCTTCCCGAAGGGAGAAAGGC
GGACAGGTATCCGGTAAGCGGCAGGGTCGGAACAGGAGAGCGCACGAGGGAGCTTCCAGGGGGAAACGCC
TGGTATCTTTATAGTCCTGTCGGGTTTCGCCACCTCTGACTTGAGCGTCGATTTTTGTGATGCTCGTCAG
GGGGGCGGAGCCTATGGAAAAACGCCAGCAACGCGGCCTTTTTACGGTTCCTGGCCTTTTGCTGGCCTTT
TGCTCACATGGCTCGAC
